>Addgene plasmid #103105 | pUC19-E7MR72 | addgene full sequence | sequence record 201814 | Addgene NGS Result
AAACCTCTGACACATGCAGCTCCCGGAGACGGTCACAGCTTGTCTGTAAGCGGATGCCGGGAGCAGACAA
GCCCGTCAGGGCGCGTCAGCGGGTGTTGGCGGGTGTCGGGGCTGGCTTAACTATGCGGCATCAGAGCAGA
TTGTACTGAGAGTGCACCATATGCGGTGTGAAATACCGCACAGATGCGTAAGGAGAAAATACCGCATCAG
GCGCCATTCGCCATTCAGGCTGCGCAACTGTTGGGAAGGGCGATCGGTGCGGGCCTCTTCGCTATTACGC
CAGCTGGCGAAAGGGGGATGTGCTGCAAGGCGATTAAGTTGGGTAACGCCAGGGTTTTCCCAGTCACGAC
GTTGTAAAACGACGGCCAGTGTGCTGTCTCATCATTTTGGCAAAGAATTCGCGGCCGCCACCATGGAAGG
ACAAATGAAAAACAACGGCAACAACTTGCAACAGGGCAATTATTATCTTGGCCTGGACGTGGGCACTTCA
TCCGTAGGCTGGGCCGTGACGGACACCGACTACAATGTTCTGAAATTCCGAGGCAAAAGTATGTGGGGTG
CCCGACTGTTCGATGAGGCTAGCACTGCGGAGGAACGCCGGACACATAGGGGCAACAGACGCAGACTGGC
TAGACGGAAGTACCGCCTGCTGTTGCTGGAGCAGCTGTTTGAGAAGGAGATCCGGAAGATTGACGACAAC
TTTTTTGTGCGGCTGCACGAGTCTAATCTGTGGGCTGATGACAAGAGTAAGCCATCCAAGTTCCTCCTCT
TCAACGATACAAACTTTACTGATAAGGATTATCTTAAGAAGTATCCTACTATTTATCATCTCAGATCCGA
CCTGATCCATAATAGCACAGAGCATGATATTAGACTGGTCTTTCTCGCACTTCACCACCTTATCAAATAC
AGGGGCCATTTCATCTACGACAACTCTGCCAATGGGGACGTGAAGACGCTTGACGAGGCCGTGTCCGACT
TCGAAGAGTACCTGAATGAAAACGACATCGAATTCAATATCGAGAATAAGAAGGAGTTCATTAACGTGCT
TAGCGATAAGCATCTGACCAAAAAAGAAAAAAAGATCAGCCTTAAGAAACTTTATGGAGATATTACCGAC
AGTGAGAACATTAATATTTCAGTACTCATAGAGATGCTGTCCGGCAGCAGTATCAGCCTCAGCAATCTGT
TTAAAGATATTGAATTTGACGGCAAGCAGAACCTGAGCTTGGATTCAGACATTGAAGAGACGCTTAACGA
CGTGGTGGACATCTTGGGGGATAACATTGACCTTTTGATCCACGCTAAAGAGGTTTATGACATCGCAGTC
CTCACCTCAAGTCTGGGAAAACACAAGTACCTGTGTGACGCAAAGGTGGAACTCTTCGAAAAAAATAAGA
AAGACCTGATGATCCTTAAAAAATACATCAAAAAGAACCACCCGGAGGACTACAAAAAGATCTTTTCCTC
TCCAACCGAGAAGAAAAACTACGCCGCCTACTCACAGACCAATTCAAAGAACGTGTGTTCTCAGGAAGAA
TTCTGCCTCTTCATAAAACCCTACATCCGGGATATGGTGAAGTCCGAGAATGAAGATGAGGTAAGGATCG
CGAAGGAGGTTGAAGACAAGAGCTTCTTGACTAAGCTTAAGGGCACCAACAATTCTGTGGTACCCTATCA
GATCCATGAGCGCGAACTGAATCAAATTCTTAAAAATATCGTCGCATACCTTCCTTTTATGAACGACGAG
CAGGAAGACATCTCAGTTGTAGACAAAATCAAATTGATTTTCAAGTTCAAGATCCCTTACTACGTGGGGC
CTCTGAATACCAAAAGTACTCGGTCCTGGGTATACAGATCTGACGAGAAGATTTACCCCTGGAACTTTAG
CAACGTCATCGATCTGGATAAAACCGCACATGAGTTTATGAACCGATTGATAGGTCGATGTACTTACACC
AACGACCCGGTGCTGCCTATGGACTCCCTCTTGTATTCCAAATACAATGTCTTGAACGAGATCAATCCTA
TCAAGGTCAACGGGAAAGCCATTCCAGTAGAGGTTAAGCAGGCTATTTATACAGATTTGTTTGAAAACTC
TAAAAAAAAGGTGACACGAAAATCAATTTACATCTACCTGCTTAAGAATGGATATATCGAAAAGGAAGAT
ATTGTAAGTGGCATTGATATAGAAATTAAATCTAAGCTGAAGAGCCACCACGACTTTACCCAAATTGTCC
AGGAGAACAAGTGTACACCCGAGGAAATCGAACGCATAATCAAGGGTATTCTCGTGTATTCCGACGACAA
GTCTATGCTGCGCAGATGGTTGAAGAACAATATTAAGGGGCTGTCTGAGAACGACGTCAAGTACTTGGCC
AAGCTCAATTATAAGGAGTGGGGCCGGCTTAGTAAGACCCTGCTGACAGACATCTACACGATCAACCCCG
AGGACGGGGAGGCGTGTTCAATCCTCGACATTATGTGGAATACCAATGCCACACTCATGGAAATACTCAG
TAACGAGAAATACCAGTTTAAACAGAACATCGAAAACTACAAAGCTGAGAACTACGACGAAAAGCAGAAT
CTGCACGAGGAATTGGATGACATGTACATCTCACCCGCCGCCCGGCGGTCTATCTGGCAGGCGCTTCGCA
TTGTCGATGAAATCGTCGATATCAAGAAGAGTGCCCCCAAGAAGATCTTTATCGAGATGGCAAGGGAAAA
GAAGAGCGCTATGAAAAAGAAACGCACTGAAAGCAGGAAAGATACTCTCCTCGAGCTCTACAAGTCTTGT
AAGAGTCAGGCCGACGGTTTCTACGATGAGGAGTTGTTTGAAAAACTTAGCAACGAGTCAAATAGCCGGC
TGAGACGCGACCAGCTTTACCTCTACTACACCCAAATGGGTCGATCAATGTACACAGGCAAAAGAATAGA
CTTCGACAAACTGATCAACGACAAGAACACTTACGACATAGATCATATATATCCTCGAAGCAAAATAAAA
GATGATAGCATCACTAACCGGGTGCTCGTTGAGAAGGACATAAATGGGGAGAAAACCGACATTTATCCCA
TTTCAGAAGACATAAGGCAGAAGATGCAACCTTTTTGGAAAATTCTCAAAGAGAAAGGGTTGATCAACGA
AGAAAAGTACAAACGGCTGACCAGGAACTACGAGCTTACTGACGAGGAGCTGAGTAGCTTCGTCGCCCGA
CAACTTGTGGAAACCCAGCAGAGCACAAAAGCACTGGCCACATTGCTGAAGAAGGAATACCCCAGTGCAA
AGATCGTCTACAGCAAGGCCGGGAATGTGTCTGAATTCAGGAACAGAAAAGACAAGGAACTGCCAAAGTT
CCGCGAAATCAACGACCTCCACCATGCTAAGGACGCATACTTGAACATCGTGGTGGGCAATGTGTACGAT
ACTAAGTTTACCGAGAAATTTTTTAACAACATCCGGAACGAAAATTATAGCCTCAAGAGGGTGTTCGATT
TCTCTGTGCCAGGGGCCTGGGACGCAAAAGGGTCCACATTTAATACGATAAAGAAATATATGGCTAAGAA
CAATCCCATTATCGCGTTTGCACCTTATGAGGTCAAAGGCGAGCTGTTCGACCAGCAAATCGTTCCTAAG
GGAAAGGGCCAATTTCCCATTAAGCAGGGAAAAGACATCGAGAAGTACGGCGGGTACAATAAGCTCTCAA
GCGCTTTCCTGTTCGCAGTGGAGTATAAGGGAAAGAAAGCCAGGGAGCGCTCCCTCGAAACAGTGTACAT
CAAAGACGTGGAGTTGTACCTTCAGGATCCCATTAAGTATTGTGAATCCGTGCTGGGCCTTAAGGAACCA
CAGATCATTAAGCCAAAAATCCTGATGGGGTCCCTGTTCTCCATCAATAACAAGAAGCTGGTGGTCACCG
GGCGGAGCGGCAAACAGTATGTGTGCCACCACATCTACCAGCTCAGCATTAATGACGAAGACTCACAATA
CCTTAAGAACATCGCCAAGTACCTTCAGGAAGAGCCCGACGGGAATATTGAACGGCAGAACATCCTGAAT
ATTACCAGCGTCAATAACATTAAGCTTTTCGATGTTCTGTGCACTAAATTCAACAGCAACACATACGAAA
TTATTTTGAATTCACTCAAAAACGATGTCAATGAGGGGCGCGAGAAGTTCAGCGAGCTCGACATTCTCGA
ACAGTGTAACATTCTGCTCCAACTGCTGAAAGCTTTCAAATGTAACAGGGAGTCCTCTAATCTGGAGAAG
CTCAACAACAAGAAGCAGGCAGGGGTTATCGTAATCCCACATCTTTTTACCAAGTGCTCCGTATTTAAAG
TAATACACCAGTCCATAACAGGCCTGTTCGAAAAGGAGATGGATCTGCTGAAAAGCAGGGCTGACCCCAA
GAAGAAGAGGAAGGTGAGGTCCATGGTCATAGCTGTTTCCTGTGTGAAATTGTTATCCGCTCACAATTCC
ACACAACATACGAGCCGGAAGCATAAAGTGTAAAGCCTGGGGTGCCTAATGAGTGAGCTAACTCACATTA
ATTGCGTTGCGCTCACTGCCCGCTTTCCAGTCGGGAAACCTGTCGTGCCAGCTGCATTAATGAATCGGCC
AACGCGCGGGGAGAGGCGGTTTGCGTATTGGGCGCTCTTCCGCTTCCTCGCTCACTGACTCGCTGCGCTC
GGTCGTTCGGCTGCGTCTTCCGCTTCCTCGCTCACTGACTCGCTGCGCTCGGTCGTTCGGCTGCGGCGAG
CGGTATCAGCTCACTCAAAGGCGGTAATACGGTTATCCACAGAATCAGGGGATAACGCAGGAAAGAACAT
GTGAGCAAAAGGCCAGCAAAAGGCCAGGAACCGTAAAAAGGCCGCGTTGCTGGCGTTTTTCCATAGGCTC
CGCCCCCCTGACGAGCATCACAAAAATCGACGCTCAAGTCAGAGGTGGCGAAACCCGACAGGACTATAAA
GATACCAGGCGTTTCCCCCTGGAAGCTCCCTCGTGCGCTCTCCTGTTCCGACCCTGCCGCTTACCGGATA
CCTGTCCGCCTTTCTCCCTTCGGGAAGCGTGGCGCTTTCTCATAGCTCACGCTGTAGGTATCTCAGTTCG
GTGTAGGTCGTTCGCTCCAAGCTGGGCTGTGTGCACGAACCCCCCGTTCAGCCCGACCGCTGCGCCTTAT
CCGGTAACTATCGTCTTGAGTCCAACCCGGTAAGACACGACTTATCGCCACTGGCAGCAGCCACTGGTAA
CAGGATTAGCAGAGCGAGGTATGTAGGCGGTGCTACAGAGTTCTTGAAGTGGTGGCCTAACTACGGCTAC
ACTAGAAGAACAGTATTTGGTATCTGCGCTCTGCTGAAGCCAGTTACCTTCGGAAAAAGAGTTGGTAGCT
CTTGATCCGGCAAACAAACCACCGCTGGTAGCGGTGGTTTTTTTGTTTGCAAGCAGCAGATTACGCGCAG
AAAAAAAGGATCTCAAGAAGATCCTTTGATCTTTTCTACGGGGTCTGACGCTCAGTGGAACGAAAACTCA
CGTTAAGGGATTTTGGTCATGAGATTATCAAAAAGGATCTTCACCTAGATCCTTTTAAATTAAAAATGAA
GTTTTAAATCAATCTAAAGTATATATGAGTAAACTTGGTCTGACAGTTACCAATGCTTAATCAGTGAGGC
ACCTATCTCAGCGATCTGTCTATTTCGTTCATCCATAGTTGCCTGACTCCCCGTCGTGTAGATAACTACG
ATACGGGAGGGCTTACCATCTGGCCCCAGTGCTGCAATGATACCGCGAGACCCACGCTCACCGGCTCCAG
ATTTATCAGCAATAAACCAGCCAGCCGGAAGGGCCGAGCGCAGAAGTGGTCCTGCAACCTTATCCGCCTC
CATCCAGTCTATTAATTGTTGCCGGGAAGCTAGAGTAAGTAGTTCGCCAGTTAATAGTTTGCGCAACGTT
GTTGCCATTGCTACAGGCATCGTGGTGTCACGCTCGTCGTTTGGTATGGCTTCATTCAGCTCCGGTTCCC
AACGATCAAGGCGAGTTACATGATCCCCCATGTTGTGCAAAAAAGCGGTTAGCTCCTTCGGTCCTCCGAT
CGTTGTCAGAAGTAAGTTGGCCGCAGTGTTATCACTCATGGTTATGGCAGCACTGCATAATTCTCTTACT
GTCATGCCATCCGTAAGATGCTTTTCTGTGACTGGTGAGTACTCAACCAAGTCATTCTGAGAATAGTGTA
TGCGGCGACCGAGTTGCTCTTGCCCGGCGTCAATACGGGATAATACCGCGCCACATAGCAGAACTTTAAA
AGTGCTCATCATTGGAAAACGTTCTTCGGGGCGAAAACTCTCAAGGATCTTACCGCTGTTGAGATCCAGT
TCGATGTAACCCACTCGTGCACCCAACTGATCTTCAGCATCTTTTACTTTCACCAGCGTTTCTGGGTGAG
CAAAAACAGGAAGGCAAAATGCCGCAAAAAAGGGAATAAGGGCGACACGGAAATGTTGAATACTCATACT
CTTCCTTTTTCAATATTATTGAAGCATTTATCAGGGTTATTGTCTCATGAGCGGATACATATTTGAATGT
ATTTAGAAAAATAAACAAATAGGGGTTCCGCGCACATTTCCCCGAAAAGTGCCACCTGACGTCTAAGAAA
CCATTATTATCATGACATTAACCTATAAAAATAGGCGTATCACGAGGCCCTTTCGTCTCGCGCGTTTCGG
TGATGACGGTGA
Features (pLannotate 1.2.2; 11 found; start..end, strand, type, name):
    112..211     +  misc_feature   bom (fragment): basis of mobility region from pBR322
    217..371     -  CDS            lacZα (fragment): LacZα fragment of β-galactosidase; lacZ fragment
   4460..4476    -  protein_bind   lac operator: The lac repressor binds to the lac operator to inhibit transcription in E. coli. This inhibition can be relieved by adding lactose or isopropyl-β-D-thiogalactopyranoside (IPTG). lac repressor encoded by lacI
   4484..4514    -  promoter       lac promoter: promoter for the E. coli lac operon
   4529..4550    -  protein_bind   CAP binding site: CAP binding activates transcription in the presence of cAMP. E. coli catabolite activator protein
   4563..4655    -  CDS            lacI (fragment): lac repressor; lacI; The lac repressor binds to the lac operator to inhibit transcription in E. coli. This inhibition can be relieved by adding lactose or isopropyl-β-D-thiogalactopyranoside (IPTG).
   4657..4705    -  rep_origin     RSF ori (fragment): Plasmids containing the RSF 1030 origin of replication can be propagated in E. coli cells that contain additional plasmids with compatible origins.
   4888..5476    -  rep_origin     ori: high-copy-number ColE1/pMB1/pBR322/pUC origin of replication
   5647..6507    -  CDS            AmpR: β-lactamase; bla; confers resistance to ampicillin, carbenicillin, and related antibiotics
   6508..6612    -  promoter       AmpR promoter: bla
   6707..10      +  CDS            rop (fragment) (across the origin): Rop protein, which maintains plasmids at low copy number; rop
