[The description below was written by a language model from this plasmid's Addgene catalogue record and pLannotate feature annotations shown in this document.]
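Description:
pUC19-E7MR72 is a bacterial cloning plasmid that stores a synthetic Cas9 gene as a template. It is not an expression vector for mammalian cells. The backbone is pUC19, propagated in E. coli at high copy number from the ColE1/pMB1-type pUC origin. Selection is with ampicillin through the β-lactamase gene (AmpR) and its own bla promoter. The sequenced plasmid is 6,732 nt.

The insert, E7MR72, is the Cas9 coding gene from Solobacterium moorei F0204, recoded for human codon usage and recorded as 3,982 bp. It was introduced by Gibson assembly. The automated feature table does not annotate the Cas9 open reading frame. However, a large unannotated stretch lies between the truncated lacZα fragment and the lac operator, lac promoter and CAP binding site, which is consistent with the insert occupying the pUC19 multiple cloning region and interrupting lacZα. The record names no eukaryotic promoter, nuclear localization signal, epitope tag, polyadenylation signal or guide RNA cassette, so the gene would need to be moved into a suitable expression context before use in human cells. The short partial matches to bom, rop, lacI and an RSF origin are small fragments, most likely residual backbone sequence or annotation artefacts rather than functional elements.

According to the record, the plasmid serves as a sequence-defined, human codon-optimized Cas9 template. It comes from work on high-throughput assembly of multiple cas9 gene variants from tiled, sequence-verified oligonucleotides. Typical use would be as a source for subcloning or amplifying this Cas9 ortholog for CRISPR studies.
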