Addgene plasmid #103105: pUC19-E7MR72
Purpose: Cas9 coding gene template with optimized sequence for human codon usage
Depositing lab: Duhee Bang. Depositing organization: Yonsei University. Publication: High-throughput construction of multiple cas9 gene variants via assembly of high-depth tiled and sequence-verified oligonucleotides. Cho N, Seo HN, Ryu T, Kwon E, Huh S, Noh J, Yeom H, Hwang B, Ha H, Lee JH, Kwon S, Bang D. Nucleic Acids Res. 2018 May 18;46(9):e55. doi: 10.1093/nar/gky112. PubMed 29529247.
Backbone
  Vector backbone: pUC19
  Backbone manufacturer: NEB(New England Biolabs)
  Vector type: CRISPR ; Cloning vector
Growth in bacteria
  Bacterial resistance: Ampicillin, 100 μg/mL
  Growth temperature: 37°C
  Growth strain: DH5alpha
  Copy number: High Copy
Gene/Insert
  Gene/Insert name: E7MR72(Cas9 coding gene from Solobacterium moorei F0204)
  Insert size (bp): 3982
  Mutation: human codon-optimized
  Cloning method: Gibson Cloning
  Sequencing primers: 5′ gctgcaaggcgattaagttg; 3′ cggctcgtatgttgtgtgg
Terms and licenses: Academic/Nonprofit Terms; Industry Terms: Not Available to Industry
How to cite: pUC19-E7MR72 was a gift from Duhee Bang (Addgene plasmid # 103105 ; http://n2t.net/addgene:103105 ; RRID:Addgene_103105)
