>Addgene plasmid #103105 | pUC19-E7MR72 | depositor partial sequence | sequence record 195247 | E7MR72
ATGGAAGGACAAATGAAAAACAACGGCAACAACTTGCAACAGGGCAATTATTATCTTGGCCTGGACGTGG
GCACTTCATCCGTAGGCTGGGCCGTGACGGACACCGACTACAATGTTCTGAAATTCCGAGGCAAAAGTAT
GTGGGGTGCCCGACTGTTCGATGAGGCTAGCACTGCGGAGGAACGCCGGACACATAGGGGCAACAGACGC
AGACTGGCTAGACGGAAGTACCGCCTGCTGTTGCTGGAGCAGCTGTTTGAGAAGGAGATCCGGAAGATTG
ACGACAACTTTTTTGTGCGGCTGCACGAGTCTAATCTGTGGGCTGATGACAAGAGTAAGCCATCCAAGTT
CCTCCTCTTCAACGATACAAACTTTACTGATAAGGATTATCTTAAGAAGTATCCTACTATTTATCATCTC
AGATCCGACCTGATCCATAATAGCACAGAGCATGATATTAGACTGGTCTTTCTCGCACTTCACCACCTTA
TCAAATACAGGGGCCATTTCATCTACGACAACTCTGCCAATGGGGACGTGAAGACGCTTGACGAGGCCGT
GTCCGACTTCGAAGAGTACCTGAATGAAAACGACATCGAATTCAATATCGAGAATAAGAAGGAGTTCATT
AACGTGCTTAGCGATAAGCATCTGACCAAAAAAGAAAAAAAGATCAGCCTTAAGAAACTTTATGGAGATA
TTACCGACAGTGAGAACATTAATATTTCAGTACTCATAGAGATGCTGTCCGGCAGCAGTATCAGCCTCAG
CAATCTGTTTAAAGATATTGAATTTGACGGCAAGCAGAACCTGAGCTTGGATTCAGACATTGAAGAGACG
CTTAACGACGTGGTGGACATCTTGGGGGATAACATTGACCTTTTGATCCACGCTAAAGAGGTTTATGACA
TCGCAGTCCTCACCTCAAGTCTGGGAAAACACAAGTACCTGTGTGACGCAAAGGTGGAACTCTTCGAAAA
AAATAAGAAAGACCTGATGATCCTTAAAAAATACATCAAAAAGAACCACCCGGAGGACTACAAAAAGATC
TTTTCCTCTCCAACCGAGAAGAAAAACTACGCCGCCTACTCACAGACCAATTCAAAGAACGTGTGTTCTC
AGGAAGAATTCTGCCTCTTCATAAAACCCTACATCCGGGATATGGTGAAGTCCGAGAATGAAGATGAGGT
AAGGATCGCGAAGGAGGTTGAAGACAAGAGCTTCTTGACTAAGCTTAAGGGCACCAACAATTCTGTGGTA
CCCTATCAGATCCATGAGCGCGAACTGAATCAAATTCTTAAAAATATCGTCGCATACCTTCCTTTTATGA
ACGACGAGCAGGAAGACATCTCAGTTGTAGACAAAATCAAATTGATTTTCAAGTTCAAGATCCCTTACTA
CGTGGGGCCTCTGAATACCAAAAGTACTCGGTCCTGGGTATACAGATCTGACGAGAAGATTTACCCCTGG
AACTTTAGCAACGTCATCGATCTGGATAAAACCGCACATGAGTTTATGAACCGATTGATAGGTCGATGTA
CTTACACCAACGACCCGGTGCTGCCTATGGACTCCCTCTTGTATTCCAAATACAATGTCTTGAACGAGAT
CAATCCTATCAAGGTCAACGGGAAAGCCATTCCAGTAGAGGTTAAGCAGGCTATTTATACAGATTTGTTT
GAAAACTCTAAAAAAAAGGTGACACGAAAATCAATTTACATCTACCTGCTTAAGAATGGATATATCGAAA
AGGAAGATATTGTAAGTGGCATTGATATAGAAATTAAATCTAAGCTGAAGAGCCACCACGACTTTACCCA
AATTGTCCAGGAGAACAAGTGTACACCCGAGGAAATCGAACGCATAATCAAGGGTATTCTCGTGTATTCC
GACGACAAGTCTATGCTGCGCAGATGGTTGAAGAACAATATTAAGGGGCTGTCTGAGAACGACGTCAAGT
ACTTGGCCAAGCTCAATTATAAGGAGTGGGGCCGGCTTAGTAAGACCCTGCTGACAGACATCTACACGAT
CAACCCCGAGGACGGGGAGGCGTGTTCAATCCTCGACATTATGTGGAATACCAATGCCACACTCATGGAA
ATACTCAGTAACGAGAAATACCAGTTTAAACAGAACATCGAAAACTACAAAGCTGAGAACTACGACGAAA
AGCAGAATCTGCACGAGGAATTGGATGACATGTACATCTCACCCGCCGCCCGGCGGTCTATCTGGCAGGC
GCTTCGCATTGTCGATGAAATCGTCGATATCAAGAAGAGTGCCCCCAAGAAGATCTTTATCGAGATGGCA
AGGGAAAAGAAGAGCGCTATGAAAAAGAAACGCACTGAAAGCAGGAAAGATACTCTCCTCGAGCTCTACA
AGTCTTGTAAGAGTCAGGCCGACGGTTTCTACGATGAGGAGTTGTTTGAAAAACTTAGCAACGAGTCAAA
TAGCCGGCTGAGACGCGACCAGCTTTACCTCTACTACACCCAAATGGGTCGATCAATGTACACAGGCAAA
AGAATAGACTTCGACAAACTGATCAACGACAAGAACACTTACGACATAGATCATATATATCCTCGAAGCA
AAATAAAAGATGATAGCATCACTAACCGGGTGCTCGTTGAGAAGGACATAAATGGGGAGAAAACCGACAT
TTATCCCATTTCAGAAGACATAAGGCAGAAGATGCAACCTTTTTGGAAAATTCTCAAAGAGAAAGGGTTG
ATCAACGAAGAAAAGTACAAACGGCTGACCAGGAACTACGAGCTTACTGACGAGGAGCTGAGTAGCTTCG
TCGCCCGACAACTTGTGGAAACCCAGCAGAGCACAAAAGCACTGGCCACATTGCTGAAGAAGGAATACCC
CAGTGCAAAGATCGTCTACAGCAAGGCCGGGAATGTGTCTGAATTCAGGAACAGAAAAGACAAGGAACTG
CCAAAGTTCCGCGAAATCAACGACCTCCACCATGCTAAGGACGCATACTTGAACATCGTGGTGGGCAATG
TGTACGATACTAAGTTTACCGAGAAATTTTTTAACAACATCCGGAACGAAAATTATAGCCTCAAGAGGGT
GTTCGATTTCTCTGTGCCAGGGGCCTGGGACGCAAAAGGGTCCACATTTAATACGATAAAGAAATATATG
GCTAAGAACAATCCCATTATCGCGTTTGCACCTTATGAGGTCAAAGGCGAGCTGTTCGACCAGCAAATCG
TTCCTAAGGGAAAGGGCCAATTTCCCATTAAGCAGGGAAAAGACATCGAGAAGTACGGCGGGTACAATAA
GCTCTCAAGCGCTTTCCTGTTCGCAGTGGAGTATAAGGGAAAGAAAGCCAGGGAGCGCTCCCTCGAAACA
GTGTACATCAAAGACGTGGAGTTGTACCTTCAGGATCCCATTAAGTATTGTGAATCCGTGCTGGGCCTTA
AGGAACCACAGATCATTAAGCCAAAAATCCTGATGGGGTCCCTGTTCTCCATCAATAACAAGAAGCTGGT
GGTCACCGGGCGGAGCGGCAAACAGTATGTGTGCCACCACATCTACCAGCTCAGCATTAATGACGAAGAC
TCACAATACCTTAAGAACATCGCCAAGTACCTTCAGGAAGAGCCCGACGGGAATATTGAACGGCAGAACA
TCCTGAATATTACCAGCGTCAATAACATTAAGCTTTTCGATGTTCTGTGCACTAAATTCAACAGCAACAC
ATACGAAATTATTTTGAATTCACTCAAAAACGATGTCAATGAGGGGCGCGAGAAGTTCAGCGAGCTCGAC
ATTCTCGAACAGTGTAACATTCTGCTCCAACTGCTGAAAGCTTTCAAATGTAACAGGGAGTCCTCTAATC
TGGAGAAGCTCAACAACAAGAAGCAGGCAGGGGTTATCGTAATCCCACATCTTTTTACCAAGTGCTCCGT
ATTTAAAGTAATACACCAGTCCATAACAGGCCTGTTCGAAAAGGAGATGGATCTGCTGAAA
